>Addgene plasmid #53068 | pBullet-er-c | depositor full sequence | sequence record 82548 | pBullet-er-c sequence 8558 bps
ACGCGTCTGTCAGACCAAGTTTACTCATATATACTTTAGATTGATTTAAAACTTCATTTTTAATTTAAAA
GGATCTAGGTGAAGATCCTTTTTGATAATCTCATGACCAAAATCCCTTAACGTGAGTTTTCGTTCCACTG
AGCGTCAGACCCCGTAGAAAAGATCAAAGGATCTTCTTGAGATCCTTTTTTTCTGCGCGTAATCTGCTGC
TTGCAAACAAAAAAACCACCGCTACCAGCGGTGGTTTGTTTGCCGGATCAAGAGCTACCAACTCTTTTTC
CGAAGGTAACTGGCTTCAGCAGAGCGCAGATACCAAATACTGTTCTTCTAGTGTAGCCGTAGTTAGGCCA
CCACTTCAAGAACTCTGTAGCACCGCCTACATACCTCGCTCTGCTAATCCTGTTACCAGTGGCTGCTGCC
AGTGGCGATAAGTCGTGTCTTACCGGGTTGGACTCAAGACGATAGTTACCGGATAAGGCGCAGCGGTCGG
GCTGAACGGGGGGTTCGTGCACACAGCCCAGCTTGGAGCGAACGACCTACACCGAACTGAGATACCTACA
GCGTGAGCTATGAGAAAGCGCCACGCTTCCCGAAGGGAGAAAGGCGGACAGGTATCCGGTAAGCGGCAGG
GTCGGAACAGGAGAGCGCACGAGGGAGCTTCCAGGGGGAAACGCCTGGTATCTTTATAGTCCTGTCGGGT
TTCGCCACCTCTGACTTGAGCGTCGATTTTTGTGATGCTCGTCAGGGGGGCGGAGCCTATGGAAAAACGC
CAGCAACGCGGCCTTTTTACGGTTCCTGGCCTTTTGCTGGCCTTTTGCTCACATGTTCTTTCCTGCGTTA
TCCCCTGATTCTGTGGATAACCGTATTACCGCCTTTGAGTGAGCTGATACCGCTCGCCGCAGCCGAACGA
CCGAGCGCAGCGAGTCAGTGAGCGAGGAAGCGGAAGAGCGCCCAATACGCAAACCGCCTCTCCCCGCGCG
TTGGCCGATTCATTAATGCGGCCGCGAGCTCCCTACCCCTACTCCAAAAATGTCAAAGATACAGTCTCAG
AAGACCAAAGGGCTATTGAGACTTTTCAACAAAGGGTAATTTCGGGAAACCTCCTCGGATTCCATTGCCC
AGCTATCTGTCACTTCATCGAAAGGACAGTAGAAAAGGAAGGTGGCTCCTACAAATGCCATCATTGCGAT
AAAGGAAAGGCTATCATTCAAGATGCCTCTGCCGACAGTGGTCCCAAAGATGGACCCCCACCCACGAGGA
GCATCGTGGAAAAAGAAGACGTTCCAACCACGTCTTCAAAGCAAGTGGATTGATGTGACATCTCCACTGA
CGTAAGGGATGACGCACAATCCCACCCCTACTCCAAAAATGTCAAAGATACAGTCTCAGAAGACCAAAGG
GCTATTGAGACTTTTCAACAAAGGGTAATTTCGGGAAACCTCCTCGGATTCCATTGCCCAGCTATCTGTC
ACTTCATCGAAAGGACAGTAGAAAAGGAAGGTGGCTCCTACAAATGCCATCATTGCGATAAAGGAAAGGC
TATCATTCAAGATGCCTCTGCCGACAGTGGTCCCAAAGATGGACCCCCACCCACGAGGAGCATCGTGGAA
AAAGAAGACGTTCCAACCACGTCTTCAAAGCAAGTGGATTGATGTGACATCTCCACTGACGTAAGGGATG
ACGCACAATCCCACTATCCTTCGCAAGACCCTTCCTCTATATAAGGAAGTTCATTTCATTTGGAGAGGAC
AGCCCAGATCTTTGTTTGGGAATGAAGGTACAGGAGGGTTTGTTCGTGGTGGCTGTTTTCTACCTTGCTT
ATACGCAGCTAGTCAAGGGGCAACCTCGCAAGGAGTGCGGATCCATGGTGAGCAAGGGCGAGGAGCTGTT
CACCGGGGTGGTGCCCATCCTGGTCGAGCTGGACGGCGACGTAAACGGCCACAAGTTCAGCGTGTCCGGC
GAGGGCGAGGGCGATGCCACCTACGGCAAGCTGACCCTGAAGTTCATCTGCACCACCGGCAAGCTGCCCG
TGCCCTGGCCCACCCTCGTGACCACCCTGACCTGGGGCGTGCAGTGCTTCAGCCGCTACCCCGACCACAT
GAAGCAGCACGACTTCTTCAAGTCCGCCATGCCCGAAGGCTACGTCCAGGAGCGCACCATCTTCTTCAAG
GACGACGGCAACTACAAGACCCGCGCCGAGGTGAAGTTCGAGGGCGACACCCTGGTGAACCGCATCGAGC
TGAAGGGCATCGACTTCAAGGAGGACGGCAACATCCTGGGGCACAAGCTGGAGTACAACTACATCAGCCA
CAACGTCTATATCACCGCCGACAAGCAGAAGAACGGCATCAAGGCCAACTTCAAGATCCGCCACAACATC
GAGGACGGCAGCGTGCAGCTCGCCGACCACTACCAGCAGAACACCCCCATCGGCGACGGCCCCGTGCTGC
TGCCCGACAACCACTACCTGAGCACCCAGTCCGCCCTGAGCAAAGACCCCAACGAGAAGCGCGATCACAT
GGTCCTGCTGGAGTTCGTGACCGCCGCCGGGATCACTCTCGGCATGGACGAGCTGTACAAGAAGAGATCT
CATGACGAGCTGTAAAGCGGCGGCCCGGCTGCAGATCGTTCAAACATTTGGCAATAAAGTTTCTTAAGAT
TGAATCCTGTTGCCGGTCTTGCGATGATTATCATATAATTTCTGTTGAATTACGTTAAGCATGTAATAAT
TAACATGTAATGCATGACGTTATTTATGAGATGGGTTTTTATGATTAGAGTCCCGCAATTATACATTTAA
TACGCGATAGAAAACAAAATATAGCGCGCAAACTAGGATAAATTATCGCGCGCGGTGTCATCTATGTTAC
TAGATCCGATGATAAGCTGTCAAACATGAGAGCTCCCGGAATTGCCAGCTGGGGCGCCCTCTGGTAAGGT
TGGGAAGCCCTGCAAAGTAAACTGGATGGCTTTCTCGCCGCCAAGGATCTGATGGCGCAGGGGATCAAGC
TCTGATCAAGAGACAGGATGAGGATCGTTTCGCATGATTGAACAAGATGGATTGCACGCAGGTTCTCCGG
CCGCTTGGGTGGAGAGGCTATTCGGCTATGACTGGGCACAACAGACAATCGGCTGCTCTGATGCCGCCGT
GTTCCGGCTGTCAGCGCAGGGGCGCCCGGTTCTTTTTGTCAAGACCGACCTGTCCGGTGCCCTGAATGAA
CTGCAAGACGAGGCAGCGCGGCTATCGTGGCTGGCCACGACGGGCGTTCCTTGCGCAGCTGTGCTCGACG
TTGTCACTGAAGCGGGAAGGGACTGGCTGCTATTGGGCGAAGTGCCGGGGCAGGATCTCCTGTCATCTCA
CCTTGCTCCTGCCGAGAAAGTATCCATCATGGCTGATGCAATGCGGCGGCTGCATACGCTTGATCCGGCT
ACCTGCCCATTCGACCACCAAGCGAAACATCGCATCGAGCGAGCACGTACTCGGATGGAAGCCGGTCTTG
TCGATCAGGATGATCTGGACGAAGAGCATCAGGGGCTCGCGCCAGCCGAACTGTTCGCCAGGCTCAAGGC
GAGCATGCCCGACGGCGAGGATCTCGTCGTGACCCATGGCGATGCCTGCTTGCCGAATATCATGGTGGAA
AATGGCCGCTTTTCTGGATTCATCGACTGTGGCCGGCTGGGTGTGGCGGACCGCTATCAGGACATAGCGT
TGGCTACCCGTGATATTGCTGAAGAGCTTGGCGGCGAATGGGCTGACCGCTTCCTCGTGCTTTACGGTAT
CGCCGCTCCCGATTCGCAGCGCATCGCCTTCTATCGCCTTCTTGACGAGTTCTTCTGACACGTGTTAATT
CTTGAAGACGAAAGGGCCTCGTGATACGCCTATTTTTATAGGTTAATGTCATGATAATAATGGTTTCTTA
GACGTCAGGTGGCACTTTTCGGGGAAATGTGCGCGGAACCCCTATTTGTTTATTTTTCTAAATACATTCA
AATATGTATCCGCTCATGAGACAATAACCCTGATAAATGCTTCAATAATATTGAAAAAGGAAGAGTATGA
GTATTCAACATTTCCGTGTCGCCCTTATTCCCTTTTTTGCGGCATTTTGCCTTCCTGTTTTTGCTCACCC
AGAAACGCTGGTGAAAGTAAAAGATGCTGAAGATCAGTTGGGTGCACGAGTGGGTTACATCGAACTGGAT
CTCAACAGCGGTAAGATCCTTGAGAGTTTTCGCCCCGAAGAACGTTTTCCAATGATGAGCACTTTTAAAG
TTCTGCTATGTGGCGCGGTATTATCCCGTATTGACGCCGGGCAAGAGCAACTCGGTCGCCGCATACACTA
TTCTCAGAATGACTTGGTTGAGTACTCACCAGTCACAGAAAAGCATCTTACGGATGGCATGACAGTAAGA
GAATTATGCAGTGCTGCCATAACCATGAGTGATAACACTGCGGCCAACTTACTTCTGACAACGATCGGAG
GACCGAAGGAGCTAACCGCTTTTTTGCACAACATGGGGGATCATGTAACTCGCCTTGATCGTTGGGAACC
GGAGCTGAATGAAGCCATACCAAACGACGAGCGTGACACCACGATGCCTGTAGCAATGGCAACAACGTTG
CGCAAACTATTAACTGGCGAACTACTTACTCTAGCTTCCCGGCAACAATTAATAGACTGGATGGAGGCGG
ATAAAGTTGCAGGACCACTTCTGCGCTCGGCCCTTCCGGCTGGCTGGTTTATTGCTGATAAATCTGGAGC
CGGTGAGCGTGGGTCTCGCGGTATCATTGCAGCACTGGGGCCAGATGGTAAGCCCTCCCGTATCGTAGTT
ATCTACACGACGGGGAGTCAGGCAACTATGGATGAACGAAATAGACAGATCGCTGAGATAGGTGCCTCAC
TGATTAAGCATTGGTAAGTTAACAGAAGACCAGAGGGCTATTGAGACTTTTCAACAAAGGGTAATATCGG
GAAACCTCCTCGGATTCCATTGCCCAGCTATCTGTCACTTCATCGAAAGGACAGTAGAAAAGGAAGATGG
CTTCTACAAATGCCATCATTGCGATAAAGGAAAGGCTATCGTTCAAGATGCCTCTACCGACAGTGGTCCC
AAAGATGGACCCCCACCCACGAGGAACATCGTGGAAAAAGAAGACGTTCCAACCACGTCTTCAAAGCAAG
TGGATTGATGTGATATCTCCACTGACGTAAGGGATGACGCACAATCCCACTATCCTTCGCAAGACCCTTC
CTCTATATAAGGAAGTTCATTTCATTTGGAGAGGACCTCGAGGTCGACGGTATCGATAAGCTTGATATCG
AATTCCTGCAGCCCATCAACAAGTTTGTACAAAAAAGCTGAACGAGAAACGTAAAATGATATAAATATCA
ATATATTAAATTAGATTTTGCATAAAAAACAGACTACATAATACTGTAAAACACAACATATCCAGTCACT
ATGAATCAACTACTTAGATGGTATTAGTGACCTGTAGTCGACCGACAGCCTTCCAAATGTTCTTCGGGTG
ATGCTGCCAACTTAGTCGACCGACAGCCTTCCAAATGTTCTTCTCAAACGGAATCGTCGTATCCAGCCTA
CTCGCTATTGTCCTCAATGCCGTATTAAATCATAAAAAGAAATAAGAAAAAGAGGTGCGAGCCTCTTTTT
TGTGTGACAAAATAAAAACATCTACCTATTCATATACGCTAGTGTCATAGTCCTGAAAATCATCTGCATC
AAGAACAATTTCACAACTCTTATACTTTTCTCTTACAAGTCGTTCGGCTTCATCTGGATTTTCAGCCTCT
ATACTTACTAAACGTGATAAAGTTTCTGTAATTTCTACTGTATCGACCTGCAGACTGGCTGTGTATAAGG
GAGCCTGACATTTATATTCCCCAGAACATCAGGTTAATGGCGTTTTTGATGTCATTTTCGCGGTGGCTGA
GATCAGCCACTTCTTCCCCGATAACGGAGACCGGCACACTGGCCATATCGGTGGTCATCATGCGCCAGCT
TTCATCCCCGATATGCACCACCGGGTAAAGTTCACGGGAGACTTTATCTGACAGCAGACGTGCACTGGCC
AGGGGGATCACCATCCGTCGCCCGGGCGTGTCAATAATATCACTCTGTACATCCACAAACAGACGATAAC
GGCTCTCTCTTTTATAGGTGTAAACCTTAAACTGCATTTCACCAGCCCCTGTTCTCGTCAGCAAAAGAGC
CGTTCATTTCAATAAACCGGGCGACCTCAGCCATCCCTTCCTGATTTTCCGCTTTCCAGCGTTCGGCACG
CAGACGACGGGCTTCATTCTGCATGGTTGTGCTTACCAGACCGGAGATATTGACATCATATATGCCTTGA
GCAACTGATAGCTGTCGCTGTCAACTGTCACTGTAATACGCTGCTTCATAGCATACCTCTTTTTGACATA
CTTCGGGTATACATATCAGTATATATTCTTATACCGCAAAAATCAGCGCGCAAATACGCATACTGTTATC
TGGCTTTTAGTAAGCCGGATCCACGCGGCGTTTACGCCCCGCCCTGCCACTCATCGCAGTACTGTTGTAA
TTCATTAAGCATTCTGCCGACATGGAAGCCATCACAGACGGCATGATGAACCTGAATCGCCAGCGGCATC
AGCACCTTGTCGCCTTGCGTATAATATTTGCCCATGGTGAAAACGGGGGCGAAGAAGTTGTCCATATTGG
CCACGTTTAAATCAAAACTGGTGAAACTCACCCAGGGATTGGCTGAGACGAAAAACATATTCTCAATAAA
CCCTTTAGGGAAATAGGCCAGGTTTTCACCGTAACACGCCACATCTTGCGAATATATGTGTAGAAACTGC
CGGAAATCGTCGTGGTATTCACTCCAGAGCGATGAAAACGTTTCAGTTTGCTCATGGAAAACGGTGTAAC
AAGGGTGAACACTATCCCATATCACCAGCTCACCGTCTTTCATTGCCATACGGAATTCCGGATGAGCATT
CATCAGGCGGGCAAGAATGTGAATAAAGGCCGGATAAAACTTGTGCTTATTTTTCTTTACGGTCTTTAAA
AAGGCCGTAATATCCAGCTGAACGGTCTGGTTATAGGTACATTGAGCAACTGACTGAAATGCCTCAAAAT
GTTCTTTACGATGCCATTGGGATATATCAACGGTGGTATATCCAGTGATTTTTTTCTCCATTTTAGCTTC
CTTAGCTCCTGAAAATCTCGATAACTCAAAAAATACGCCCGGTAGTGATCTTATTTCATTATGGTGAAAG
TTGGAACCTCTTACGTGCCGATCAACGTCTCATTTTCGCCAAAAGTTGGCCCAGGGCTTCCCGGTATCAA
CAGGGACACCAGGATTTATTTATTCTGCGAAGTGATCTTCCGTCACAGGTATTTATTCGGCGCAAAGTGC
GTCGGGTGATGCTGCCAACTTAGTCGACTACAGGTCACTAATACCATCTAAGTAGTTGATTCATAGTGAC
TGGATATGTTGTGTTTTACAGTATTATGTAGTCTGTTTTTTATGCAAAATCTAATTTAATATATTGATAT
TTATATCATTTTACGTTTCTCGTTCAGCTTTCTTGTACAAAGTGGTTGCCACGGCCATGGTGAGCAAGGG
CGAGGAGCTGTTCACCGGGGTGGTGCCCATCCTGGTCGAGCTGGACGGCGACGTAAACGGCCACAAGTTC
AGCGTGTCCGGCGAGGGCGAGGGCGATGCCACCTACGGCAAGCTGACCCTGAAGTTCATCTGCACCACCG
GCAAGCTGCCCGTGCCCTGGCCCACCCTCGTGACCACCTTCGGCTACGGCCTGCAGTGCTTCGCCCGCTA
CCCCGACCACATGAAGCAGCACGACTTCTTCAAGTCCGCCATGCCCGAAGGCTACGTCCAGGAGCGCACC
ATCTTCTTCAAGGACGACGGCAACTACAAGACCCGCGCCGAGGTGAAGTTCGAGGGCGACACCCTGGTGA
ACCGCATCGAGCTGAAGGGCATCGACTTCAAGGAGGACGGCAACATCCTGGGGCACAAGCTGGAGTACAA
CTACAACAGCCACAACGTCTATATCATGGCCGACAAGCAGAAGAACGGCATCAAGGTGAACTTCAAGATC
CGCCACAACATCGAGGACGGCAGCGTGCAGCTCGCCGACCACTACCAGCAGAACACCCCCATCGGCGACG
GCCCCGTGCTGCTGCCCGACAACCACTACCTGAGCTACCAGTCCGCCCTGAGCAAAGACCCCAACGAGAA
GCGCGATCACATGGTCCTGCTGGAGTTCGTGACCGCCGCCGGGATCACTCTCGGCATGGACGAGCTGTAC
AAGTAATCTAGAGTCCGCAAAAATCACCAGTCTCTCTCTACAAATCTATCTCTCTCTATTTTTCTCCAGA
ATAATGTGTGAGTAGTTCCCAGATAAGGGAATTAGGGTTCTTATAGGGTTTCGCTCATGTGTTGAGCATA
TAAGAAACCCTTAGTATGTATTTGTATTTGTAAAATACTTCTATCAATAAAATTTCTAATTCCTAAAACC
AAAATCCAGTGAAGCGCT
Features (pLannotate 1.2.2; 25 found; start..end, strand, type, name):
    177..765     +  rep_origin     ori: high-copy-number ColE1/pMB1/pBR322/pUC origin of replication
    948..999     +  CDS            lacI (fragment): lac repressor; lacI; The lac repressor binds to the lac operator to inhibit transcription in E. coli. This inhibition can be relieved by adding lactose or isopropyl-β-D-thiogalactopyranoside (IPTG).
   1067..1355    +  promoter       CaMV 35S promoter (fragment): strong constitutive promoter from cauliflower mosaic virus
   1406..1751    +  promoter       CaMV 35S promoter: strong constitutive promoter from cauliflower mosaic virus
   1703..1749    +  promoter       minimal CaMV 35S promoter: minimal 35S promoter from cauliflower mosaic virus
   1772..1858    +  CDS            WAK2 (fragment): WAK2_ARATH - Experimental evidence at protein level: Swiss-Prot protein existence level 1. Serine/threonine-protein kinase that may function as a signaling receptor of extracellular matrix component. Binding to pectin may have significance in the control of cell expansion, morphogenesis and development. From Arabidopsis thaliana (Mouse-ear cress).
   1865..2581    +  CDS            ECFP: ECFP is a basic (constitutively fluorescent) cyan fluorescent protein published in 1996, derived from Aequorea victoria. It has low acid sensitivity.
   2624..2876    +  terminator     NOS terminator: nopaline synthase terminator and poly(A) signal
   2877..2893    -  promoter       tet promoter (fragment): E. coli promoter for tetracycline efflux protein gene
   2908..3012    +  CDS            tnpA (fragment): TN5P_ECOLX - Also known as tnp. Experimental evidence at protein level: Swiss-Prot protein existence level 1. Mediates transposition of transposon Tn5 by a 'cut and paste' mechanism. First, the monomeric transposase binds the 19 bp inverted DNA repeats flanking the transposon. Then, dimerization of the DNA- bound transposase creates a synaptic DNA complex. After nicking of the first DNA strand, excision of the transposon proceeds through a series of intermediates. The transposase then mediates the insertion of the transposon at a new site by strand transfer. The activity of the wild- type tran
   3044..3838    +  CDS            NeoR/KanR: aminoglycoside phosphotransferase from Tn5; aph(3')-II (or nptII); confers resistance to neomycin, kanamycin, and G418 (Geneticin®)
   3952..4056    +  promoter       AmpR promoter: bla
   4057..4917    +  CDS            AmpR: β-lactamase; bla; confers resistance to ampicillin, carbenicillin, and related antibiotics
   4942..5286    +  promoter       CaMV 35S promoter: strong constitutive promoter from cauliflower mosaic virus
   5239..5285    +  promoter       minimal CaMV 35S promoter: minimal 35S promoter from cauliflower mosaic virus
   5286..5334    -  misc_feature   MCS (fragment): pBluescript multiple cloning site
   5339..5463    +  protein_bind   attR1: mutant version of attR; recombination site for the Gateway® LR reaction LR Clonase™
   5699..5851    -  CDS            dpnD (fragment): DPND_STRPN - Protein predicted: Swiss-Prot protein existence level 4. From Streptococcus pneumoniae serotype 4 (strain ATCC BAA-334 / TIGR4).
   5895..6197    -  CDS            ccdB: CCDB_ECOLI - Also known as G, letB, letD. Experimental evidence at protein level: Swiss-Prot protein existence level 1. Toxic component of a type II toxin-antitoxin (TA) system, functioning in plasmid maintainence. Responsible for the post- segregational killing (PSK) of plasmid-free cells, also referred to as a plasmid addiction system. Half-life of over 2 hours. Cell killing by CcdB is accompanied by filamentation, defects in chromosome and plasmid segregation, defects in cell division, formation of anucleate cells, decreased DNA synthesis and plasmid loss. Interferes with the activity of DN
   6202..6360    -  CDS            ccdA (fragment): CCDA_ECO57 - Also known as H, letA. Experimental evidence at protein level: Swiss-Prot protein existence level 1. Antitoxin component of a type II toxin-antitoxin (TA) system which inhibits the post-segregational killing (PSK) of plasmid-free cells, also referred to as a plasmid addiction system. Binds to and blocks the activity of CcdB; will also remove bound CcdB protein from the CcdB-GyrA complex by forming a CcdA-CcdB complex, a process termed rejuvenation. Functions as a transcriptional corepressor for the ccdAB operon, repression also requires CcdB (By similarity). From Escherichia coli
   6542..7201    -  CDS            CmR: chloramphenicol acetyltransferase; cat; confers resistance to chloramphenicol
   7202..7304    -  promoter       cat promoter: promoter of the E. coli cat gene encoding chloramphenicol acetyltransferase
   7482..7606    -  protein_bind   attR2: mutant version of attR; recombination site for the Gateway® LR reaction LR Clonase™
   7617..8336    +  CDS            EYFP: enhanced YFP mammalian codon-optimized
   8391..8550    +  polyA_signal   CaMV poly(A) signal (fragment): cauliflower mosaic virus polyadenylation signal
