[The description below was written by a language model from this plasmid's Addgene catalogue record and pLannotate feature annotations shown in this document.]
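Description:
pBullet-er-c is an empty Gateway destination vector on the pBullet backbone, built for subcellular localisation studies of plant proteins, and part of a toolkit associated with a plant glycosyltransferase clone collection. The deposited sequence is about 8.6 kb (the catalogue lists the backbone as roughly 8 kb). It replicates in E. coli from a high-copy ColE1/pUC-type origin and carries AmpR (β-lactamase) on the backbone. The Gateway cassette contributes chloramphenicol resistance and the ccdB toxin gene, which is why the unrecombined vector is maintained in a ccdB-tolerant strain under both antibiotics. A Tn5-derived NeoR/KanR (nptII) gene is also present and is listed as the kanamycin/G418 selectable marker. The feature table does not annotate a dedicated promoter for it. No T-DNA borders or Agrobacterium replication functions are annotated.

The plasmid holds two independent plant expression units. In the first, a CaMV 35S promoter preceded by an additional partial 35S copy drives a 29-residue N-terminal fragment of Arabidopsis WAK2, presumably serving as the signal peptide. This fragment is fused to ECFP and, according to the record, a C-terminal HDEL retention motif, and the unit ends in the NOS terminator, giving a built-in cyan marker of the endoplasmic reticulum. In the second unit, another CaMV 35S promoter sits upstream of an attR1–CmR/ccdB–attR2 cassette followed by EYFP and a CaMV polyadenylation signal. An LR reaction with an entry clone replaces the cassette with a gene of interest, producing a C-terminal EYFP fusion. A single plasmid therefore delivers both the yellow-tagged test protein and the cyan ER reference to the same cell, so their co-localisation can be assessed directly.
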