Addgene plasmid #53068: pBullet-er-c
Purpose: (Empty Backbone) destination vector with WAK2 (29 aa)-ECFP- ER marker (HDEL) for tagged fluorescent protein (C-ter-EYFP) of plant gene
Depositing lab: Joshua Heazlewood. Depositing organization: Lawrence Berkeley National Laboratory. Publication: The Plant Glycosyltransferase Clone Collection for Functional Genomics. Lao J, Oikawa A, Bromley JR, McInerney P, Suttangkakul A, Smith-Moritz AM, Plahar H, Chiu TY, Gonzalez Fernandez-Nino SM, Ebert B, Yang F, Christiansen KM, Hansen SF, Stonebloom S, Adams PD, Ronald PC, Hillson NJ, Hadi MZ, Vega-Sanchez ME, Loque D, Scheller HV, Heazlewood1 JL. Plant J. 2014 Jun 6. doi: 10.1111/tpj.12577. PubMed 24905498.
Backbone
  Vector backbone: pBullet
  Backbone manufacturer: JBEI
  Backbone size (bp): 8000
  Vector type: Synthetic Biology
  Selectable markers: Neomycin (select with G418) ; Kanamycin
  Tag / fusion protein: ECFP (C terminal on backbone); EYFP (C terminal on insert)
Growth in bacteria
  Bacterial resistance: Chloramphenicol and Ampicillin, 25 & 100 μg/mL
  Growth temperature: 37°C
  Growth strain: ccdB Survival
  Copy number: High Copy
Gene/Insert
  Cloning method: Gateway Cloning
  Sequencing primers: 5′ ACAAGTTTGTACAAAAAAGCAGGCTTC; 3′ ACCACTTTGTACAAGAAAGCTGGGTC
Terms and licenses: Academic/Nonprofit Terms; Industry Terms: Not Available to Industry
Depositor comments: See http://gt.jbei.org/ for more information on the JBEI glycosyltransferase collection.
How to cite: pBullet-er-c was a gift from Joshua Heazlewood (Addgene plasmid # 53068 ; http://n2t.net/addgene:53068 ; RRID:Addgene_53068)
