>Addgene plasmid #53068 | pBullet-er-c | addgene partial sequence | sequence record 86423 | CAT-R 5'-GCAACTGACTGAAATGCCTC-3'
GGTGGTATATCCAGTGATTTTTTTCTCCATTTTAGCTTCCTTAGCTCCTGAAAATCTCGATAACTCAAAA
AATACGCCCGGTAGTGATCTTATTTCATTATGGTGAAAGTTGGAACCTCTTACGTGCCGATCAACGTCTC
ATTTTCGCCAAAAGTTGGCCCAGGGCTTCCCGGTATCAACAGGGACACCAGGATTTATTTATTCTGCGAA
GTGATCTTCCGTCACAGGTATTTATTCGGCGCAAAGTGCGTCGGGTGATGCTGCCAACTTAGTCGACTAC
AGGTCACTAATACCATCTAAGTAGTTGATTCATAGTGACTGGATATGTTGTGTTTTACAGTATTATGTAG
TCTGTTTTTTATGCAAAATCTAATTTAATATATTGATATTTATATCATTTTACGTTTCTCGTTCAGCTTT
CTTGTACAAAGTGGTTGCCACGGCCATGGTGAGCAAGGGCGAGGAGCTGTTCACCGGGGTGGTGCCCATC
CTGGTCGAGCTGGACGGCGACGTAAACGGCCACAAGTTCAGCGTGTCCGGCGAGGGCGAGGGCGATGCCA
CCTACGGCAAGCTGACCCTGAAGTTCATCTGCACCACCGGCAAGCTGCCCGTGCCCTGGCCCACCCTCGT
GACCACCTTCGGCTACGGCCTGCAGTGCTTCGCCCGCTACCCCGACCACATGAAGCAGCACGACTTCTTC
AAGTCCGCCATGCCCGAAGGCTACGTCCAGGAGCGCACCATCTTCTTCAAGGACGACGGCAACTACAAGA
CCCGCGCCGAGGTGAAGTTCGAGGGCGACACCCTGGTGAACCGCATCGAGCTGAA
