>Addgene plasmid #53068 | pBullet-er-c | addgene partial sequence | sequence record 86424 | ccdB-Fwd 5'-GCATGATGACCACCGATATG-3'
GGCTGATCTCAGCCACCGCGAAAATGACATCAAAAACGCCATTAACCTGATGTTCTGGGGAATATAAATG
TCAGGCTCCCTTATACACAGCCAGTCTGCAGGTCGATACAGTAGAAATTACAGAAACTTTATCACGTTTA
GTAAGTATAGAGGCTGAAAATCCAGATGAAGCCGAACGACTTGTAAGAGAAAAGTATAAGAGTTGTGAAA
TTGTTCTTGATGCAGATGATTTTCAGGACTATGACACTAGCGTATATGAATAGGTAGATGTTTTTATTTT
GTCACACAAAAAAGAGGCTCGCACCTCTTTTTCTTATTTCTTTTTATGATTTAATACGGCATTGAGGACA
ATAGCGAGTAGGCTGGATACGACGATTCCGTTTGAGAAGAACATTTGGAAGGCTGTCGGTCGACTAAGTT
GGCAGCATCACCCGAAGAACATTTGGAAGGCTGTCGGTCGACTACAGGTCACTAATACCATCTAAGTAGT
TGATTCATAGTGACTGGATATGTTGTGTTTTACAGTATTATGTAGTCTGTTTTTTATGCAAAATCTAATT
TAATATATTGATATTTATATCATTTTACGTTTCTCGTTCAGCTTTTTTGTACAAACTTGTTGATGGGCTG
CAGGAATTCGATATCAAGCTTATCGATACCGTCGACCTCGAGGTCCTCTCCAAATGAAATGAACTTCCTT
ATATAGAGGAAGGGTCTTGCGAAGGATAGTGGGATTGTGCGTCATCCCTTACGTCAGTGGAGATATCACA
TCAATCCACTTGCTTTGAAGACGTGGTTGGAACGTCTTCTTTT
