>Addgene plasmid #53068 | pBullet-er-c | addgene partial sequence | sequence record 86425 | NOSterm-R 5'-attgccaaatgtttgaacga-3'
TGAGATCTCTTCTTGTACAGCTCGTCCATGCCGAGAGTGATCCCGGCGGCGGTCACGAACTCCAGCAGGA
CCATGTGATCGCGCTTCTCGTTGGGGTCTTTGCTCAGGGCGGACTGGGTGCTCAGGTAGTGGTTGTCGGG
CAGCAGCACGGGGCCGTCGCCGATGGGGGTGTTCTGCTGGTAGTGGTCGGCGAGCTGCACGCTGCCGTCC
TCGATGTTGTGGCGGATCTTGAAGTTGGCCTTGATGCCGTTCTTCTGCTTGTCGGCGGTGATATAGACGT
TGTGGCTGATGTAGTTGTACTCCAGCTTGTGCCCCAGGATGTTGCCGTCCTCCTTGAAGTCGATGCCCTT
CAGCTCGATGCGGTTCACCAGGGTGTCGCCCTCGAACTTCACCTCGGCGCGGGTCTTGTAGTTGCCGTCG
TCCTTGAAGAAGATGGTGCGCTCCTGGACGTAGCCTTCGGGCATGGCGGACTTGAAGAAGTCGTGCTGCT
TCATGTGGTCGGGGTAGCGGCTGAAGCACTGCACGCCCCAGGTCAGGGTGGTCACGAGGGTGGGCCAGGG
CACGGGCAGCTTGCCGGTGGTGCAGATGAACTTCAGGGTCAGCTTGCCGTAGGTGGCATCGCCCTCGCCC
TCGCCGGACACGCTGAACTTGTGGCCGTTTACGTCGCCGTCCAGCTCGACCAGGATGGGCACCACCCCGG
TGAACAGCTCCTCGCCCTTGCTCACCATGGATCCGCACTCCTTGCGAGGTTGCCCCTTGACTAGCTGCGT
ATAAGCAAGGTAGAAAACAGCCACCACGAACAAACCCTCCTGTACCTTCAT
