>Addgene plasmid #53068 | pBullet-er-c | addgene partial sequence | sequence record 86426 | pUC-4 5'-CAGTGAGCGAGGAAGCGGAAGAGCGCCCAA-3'
CGCGCGTTGGCCGATTCATTAATGCGGCCGCGAGCTCCCTACCCCTACTCCAAAAATGTCAAAGATACAG
TCTCAGAAGACCAAAGGGCTATTGAGACTTTTCAACAAAGGGTAATTTCGGGAAACCTCCTCGGATTCCA
TTGCCCAGCTATCTGTCACTTCATCGAAAGGACAGTAGAAAAGGAAGGTGGCTCCTACAAATGCCATCAT
TGCGATAAAGGAAAGGCTATCATTCAAGATGCCTCTGCCGACAGTGGTCCCAAAGATGGACCCCCACCCA
CGAGGAGCATCGTGGAAAAAGAAGACGTTCCAACCACGTCTTCAAAGCAAGTGGATTGATGTGACATCTC
CACTGACGTAAGGGATGACGCACAATCCCACCCCTACTCCAAAAATGTCAAAGATACAGTCTCAGAAGAC
CAAAGGGCTATTGAGACTTTTCAACAAAGGGTAATTTCGGGAAACCTCCTCGGATTCCATTGCCCAGCTA
TCTGTCACTTCATCGAAAGGACAGTAGAAAAGGAAGGTGGCTCCTACAAATGCCATCATTGCGATAAAGG
AAAGGCTATCATTCAAGATGCCTCTGCCGACAGTGGTCCCAAAGATGGACCCCCACCCACGAGGAGCATC
GTGGAAAAAGAAGACGTTCCAACCACGTCTTCAAAGCAAGTGGATTGATGTGACATCTCCACTGACGTAA
GGGATGACGCACAATCCCACTATCCTTCGCAAGACCCTTCCTCTATATAAGGAAGTTCATTTCATTTGGA
GAGGACAGCCCAGATCTTTGTTTGGGAATGAAGGTACAGGAGGGTTTGTTCGTGGTGGCTGTTTTCTACC
TTGCTTATACGCAGCTAGTCAAGGGGCAACCTCGCAAGG
